>Addgene plasmid #228930 | sg_Trp53_i4-ipUSEPR-TR657 | addgene full sequence | sequence record 457219 | Addgene NGS Result
TCGACGGATCGGGAGATCTCCCGATCCCCTATGGTGCACTCTCAGTACAATCTGCTCTGATGCCGCATAG
TTAAGCCAGTATCTGCTCCCTGCTTGTGTGTTGGAGGTCGCTGAGTAGTGCGCGAGCAAAATTTAAGCTA
CAACAAGGCAAGGCTTGACCGACAATTGCATGAAGAATCTGCTTAGGGTTAGGCGTTTTGCGCTGCTTCG
CGATGTACGGGCCAGATATACGCGTTGACATTGATTATTGACTAGTTATTAATAGTAATCAATTACGGGG
TCATTAGTTCATAGCCCATATATGGAGTTCCGCGTTACATAACTTACGGTAAATGGCCCGCCTGGCTGAC
CGCCCAACGACCCCCGCCCATTGACGTCAATAATGACGTATGTTCCCATAGTAACGCCAATAGGGACTTT
CCATTGACGTCAATGGGTGGAGTATTTACGGTAAACTGCCCACTTGGCAGTACATCAAGTGTATCATATG
CCAAGTACGCCCCCTATTGACGTCAATGACGGTAAATGGCCCGCCTGGCATTATGCCCAGTACATGACCT
TATGGGACTTTCCTACTTGGCAGTACATCTACGTATTAGTCATCGCTATTACCATGGTGATGCGGTTTTG
GCAGTACATCAATGGGCGTGGATAGCGGTTTGACTCACGGGGATTTCCAAGTCTCCACCCCATTGACGTC
AATGGGAGTTTGTTTTGGCACCAAAATCAACGGGACTTTCCAAAATGTCGTAACAACTCCGCCCCATTGA
CGCAAATGGGCGGTAGGCGTGTACGGTGGGAGGTCTATATAAGCAGCGCGTTTTGCCTGTACTGGGTCTC
TCTGGTTAGACCAGATCTGAGCCTGGGAGCTCTCTGGCTAACTAGGGAACCCACTGCTTAAGCCTCAATA
AAGCTTGCCTTGAGTGCTTCAAGTAGTGTGTGCCCGTCTGTTGTGTGACTCTGGTAACTAGAGATCCCTC
AGACCCTTTTAGTCAGTGTGGAAAATCTCTAGCAGTGGCGCCCGAACAGGGACTTGAAAGCGAAAGGGAA
ACCAGAGGAGCTCTCTCGACGCAGGACTCGGCTTGCTGAAGCGCGCACGGCAAGAGGCGAGGGGCGGCGA
CTGGTGAGTACGCCAAAAATTTTGACTAGCGGAGGCTAGAAGGAGAGAGATGGGTGCGAGAGCGTCAGTA
TTAAGCGGGGGAGAATTAGATCGCGATGGGAAAAAATTCGGTTAAGGCCAGGGGGAAAGAAAAAATATAA
ATTAAAACATATAGTATGGGCAAGCAGGGAGCTAGAACGATTCGCAGTTAATCCTGGCCTGTTAGAAACA
TCAGAAGGCTGTAGACAAATACTGGGACAGCTACAACCATCCCTTCAGACAGGATCAGAAGAACTTAGAT
CATTATATAATACAGTAGCAACCCTCTATTGTGTGCATCAAAGGATAGAGATAAAAGACACCAAGGAAGC
TTTAGACAAGATAGAGGAAGAGCAAAACAAAAGTAAGACCACCGCACAGCAAGCGGCCGGCCGCTGATCT
TCAGACCTGGAGGAGGAGATATGAGGGACAATTGGAGAAGTGAATTATATAAATATAAAGTAGTAAAAAT
TGAACCATTAGGAGTAGCACCCACCAAGGCAAAGAGAAGAGTGGTGCAGAGAGAAAAAAGAGCAGTGGGA
ATAGGAGCTTTGTTCCTTGGGTTCTTGGGAGCAGCAGGAAGCACTATGGGCGCAGCGTCAATGACGCTGA
CGGTACAGGCCAGACAATTATTGTCTGGTATAGTGCAGCAGCAGAACAATTTGCTGAGGGCTATTGAGGC
GCAACAGCATCTGTTGCAACTCACAGTCTGGGGCATCAAGCAGCTCCAGGCAAGAATCCTGGCTGTGGAA
AGATACCTAAAGGATCAACAGCTCCTGGGGATTTGGGGTTGCTCTGGAAAACTCATTTGCACCACTGCTG
TGCCTTGGAATGCTAGTTGGAGTAATAAATCTCTGGAACAGATTTGGAATCACACGACCTGGATGGAGTG
GGACAGAGAAATTAACAATTACACAAGCTTAATACACTCCTTAATTGAAGAATCGCAAAACCAGCAAGAA
AAGAATGAACAAGAATTATTGGAATTAGATAAATGGGCAAGTTTGTGGAATTGGTTTAACATAACAAATT
GGCTGTGGTATATAAAATTATTCATAATGATAGTAGGAGGCTTGGTAGGTTTAAGAATAGTTTTTGCTGT
ACTTTCTATAGTGAATAGAGTTAGGCAGGGATATTCACCATTATCGTTTCAGACCCACCTCCCAACCCCG
AGGGGACCCGACAGGCCCGAAGGAATAGAAGAAGAAGGTGGAGAGAGAGACAGAGACAGATCCATTCGAT
TAGTGAACGGATCGGCACTGCGTGCGCCAATTCTGCAGACAAATGGCAGTATTCATCCACAATTTTAAAA
GAAAAGGGGGGATTGGGGGGTACAGTGCAGGGGAAAGAATAGTAGACATAATAGCAACAGACATACAAAC
TAAAGAATTACAAAAACAAATTACAAAAATTCAAAATTTTCGGGTTTATTACAGGGACAGCAGAGATCCA
GTTTGGTTAGTACCGGGCCCGGGTCGACTAGTGATCAGTGTGAGGGAGTGTAAAGCTGGTTTGAGGGCCT
ATTTCCCATGATTCCTTCATATTTGCATATACGATACAAGGCTGTTAGAGAGATAATTAGAATTAATTTG
ACTGTAAACACAAAGATATTAGTACAAAATACGTGACGTAGAAAGTAATAATTTCTTGGGTAGTTTGCAG
TTTTAAAATTATGTTTTAAAATGGACTATCATATGCTTACCGTAACTTGAAAGTATTTCGATTTCTTGGC
TTTATATATCTTGTGGAAAGGACGAAACACCGTCGCTACCTACAGCCAGGAGTTTAAGAGCTATGCTGGA
AACAGCATAGCAAGTTTAAATAAGGCTAGTCCGTTATCAACTTGAAAAAGTGGCACCGAGTCGGTGCTTT
TTTAAACCGCTGTTCCTAGGAATCCCGAGGCCTTCGAGTGGCTCCGGTGCCCGTCAGTGGGCAGAGCGCA
CATCGCCCACAGTCCCCGAGAAGTTGGGGGGAGGGGTCGGCAATTGAACCGGTGCCTAGAGAAGGTGGCG
CGGGGTAAACTGGGAAAGTGATGTCGTGTACTGGCTCCGCCTTTTTCCCGAGGGTGGGGGAGAACCGTAT
ATAAGTGCAGTAGTCGCCGTGAACGTTCTTTTTCGCAACGGGTTTGCCGCCAGAACACAGGTGTCGTGAC
GCGGGACCCGACATTAGCGCTACAGCTTAAGCGGGCCACCATGACCGAGTACAAGCCCACGGTGCGCCTC
GCCACCCGCGACGACGTCCCCAGGGCCGTACGCACCCTCGCCGCCGCGTTCGCCGACTACCCCGCCACGC
GCCACACCGTCGATCCGGACCGCCACATCGAGCGGGTCACCGAGCTGCAAGAACTCTTCCTCACGCGCGT
CGGGCTCGACATCGGCAAGGTGTGGGTCGCGGACGACGGCGCCGCCGTGGCGGTCTGGACCACGCCGGAG
AGCGTCGAAGCGGGGGCGGTGTTCGCCGAGATCGGCCCGCGCATGGCCGAGTTGAGCGGTTCCCGGCTGG
CCGCGCAGCAACAGATGGAAGGCCTCCTGGCGCCGCACCGGCCCAAGGAGCCCGCGTGGTTCCTGGCCAC
CGTCGGAGTCTCGCCCGACCACCAGGGCAAGGGTCTGGGCAGCGCCGTCGTGCTCCCCGGAGTGGAGGCG
GCCGAGCGCGCCGGGGTGCCCGCCTTCCTGGAGACCTCCGCGCCCCGCAACCTCCCCTTCTACGAGCGGC
TCGGCTTCACCGTCACCGCCGACGTCGAGGTGCCCGAAGGACCGCGCACCTGGTGCATGACCCGCAAGCC
CGGTGCCGCTAGCGGCAGCGGCGCCACCAACTTCAGCCTGCTGAAGCAGGCCGGCGACGTGGAGGAGAAC
CCCGGCCCCGGATCCATGAGCGAGCTGATCACCGAGAACATGCACATGAAGCTGTACATGGAGGGCACCG
TGAACAACCACCACTTCAAGTGCACATCCGAGGGCGAAGGCAAGCCCTACGAGGGCACCCAGACCCAGAG
AATCAAGGTGGTCGAGGGCGGCCCTCTCCCCTTCGCCTTCGACATCCTGGCTACCAGCTTCATGTACGGC
AGTCACACCTTCATCAACCACACCCAGGGCATCCCCGACTTCTGGAAGCAGTCCTTCCCTGAGGGCTTCA
CATGGGAGAGAGTCACCACATACGAAGACGGGGGCGTGCTGACCGCTACCCAGGACACCAGCCTCCAGGA
CGGCTGCCTCATCTACAACGTCAAGATCAGAGGGGTGAACTTCCCATCCAACGGCCCTGTGATGCAGAAG
AAAACACTCGGCTGGGAGGCCCACACCGAGATGCTGTACCCCGCTGACGGCGGCCTGGAAGGCAGAACCG
CGCTGGCCCTGAAGCTCGTGGGCGGGGGCCACCTGATCTGCAACTTCAAGACCACATACAGATCCAAGAA
ACCCGCTAAGAACCTCAAGATGCCCGGCGTCTACTATGTGGACTACAGACTGGAAAGAATCAAGGAGGCC
GACAAAGAGACCTACGTCGAGCAGCACGAGGTGGCTGTGGCCAGATACTGCGACCTCCCTAGCAAACTGG
GGCACAAGCTTAATTAATCTAGACCGCGGCGCGCCCGATAATCAACCTCTGGATTACAAAATTTGTGAAA
GATTGACTGGTATTCTTAACTATGTTGCTCCTTTTACGCTATGTGGATACGCTGCTTTAATGCCTTTGTA
TCATGCTATTGCTTCCCGTATGGCTTTCATTTTCTCCTCCTTGTATAAATCCTGGTTGCTGTCTCTTTAT
GAGGAGTTGTGGCCCGTTGTCAGGCAACGTGGCGTGGTGTGCACTGTGTTTGCTGACGCAACCCCCACTG
GTTGGGGCATTGCCACCACCTGTCAGCTCCTTTCCGGGACTTTCGCTTTCCCCCTCCCTATTGCCACGGC
GGAACTCATCGCCGCCTGCCTTGCCCGCTGCTGGACAGGGGCTCGGCTGTTGGGCACTGACAATTCCGTG
GTGTTGTCGGGGAAATCATCGTCCTTTCCTTGGCTGCTCGCCTGTGTTGCCACCTGGATTCTGCGCGGGA
CGTCCTTCTGCTACGTCCCTTCGGCCCTCAATCCAGCGGACCTTCCTTCCCGCGGCCTGCTGCCGGCTCT
GCGGCCTCTTCCGCGTCTTCGCCTTCGCCCTCAGACGAGTCGGATCTCCCTTTGGGCCGCCTCCCCGCAT
CGATACCGTCGACCTCGATCGAGACCTAGAAAAACATGGAGCAATCACAAGTAGCAATACAGCAGCTACC
AATGCTGATTGTGCCTGGCTAGAAGCACAAGAGGAGGAGGAGGTGGGTTTTCCAGTCACACCTCAGGTAC
CTTTAAGACCAATGACTTACAAGGCAGCTGTAGATCTTAGCCACTTTTTAAAAGAAAAGGGGGGACTGGA
AGGGCTAATTCACTCCCAACGAAGACAAGATATCCTTGATCTGTGGATCTACCACACACAAGGCTACTTC
CCTGATTGGCAGAACTACACACCAGGGCCAGGGATCAGATATCCACTGACCTTTGGATGGTGCTACAAGC
TAGTACCAGTTGAGCAAGAGAAGGTAGAAGAAGCCAATGAAGGAGAGAACACCCGCTTGTTACACCCTGT
GAGCCTGCATGGGATGGATGACCCGGAGAGAGAAGTATTAGAGTGGAGGTTTGACAGCCGCCTAGCATTT
CATCACATGGCCCGAGAGCTGCATCCGGACTGTACTGGGTCTCTCTGGTTAGACCAGATCTGAGCCTGGG
AGCTCTCTGGCTAACTAGGGAACCCACTGCTTAAGCCTCAATAAAGCTTGCCTTGAGTGCTTCAAGTAGT
GTGTGCCCGTCTGTTGTGTGACTCTGGTAACTAGAGATCCCTCAGACCCTTTTAGTCAGTGTGGAAAATC
TCTAGCAGCATGTGAGCAAAAGGCCAGCAAAAGGCCAGGAACCGTAAAAAGGCCGCGTTGCTGGCGTTTT
TCCATAGGCTCCGCCCCCCTGACGAGCATCACAAAAATCGACGCTCAAGTCAGAGGTGGCGAAACCCGAC
AGGACTATAAAGATACCAGGCGTTTCCCCCTGGAAGCTCCCTCGTGCGCTCTCCTGTTCCGACCCTGCCG
CTTACCGGATACCTGTCCGCCTTTCTCCCTTCGGGAAGCGTGGCGCTTTCTCATAGCTCACGCTGTAGGT
ATCTCAGTTCGGTGTAGGTCGTTCGCTCCAAGCTGGGCTGTGTGCACGAACCCCCCGTTCAGCCCGACCG
CTGCGCCTTATCCGGTAACTATCGTCTTGAGTCCAACCCGGTAAGACACGACTTATCGCCACTGGCAGCA
GCCACTGGTAACAGGATTAGCAGAGCGAGGTATGTAGGCGGTGCTACAGAGTTCTTGAAGTGGTGGCCTA
ACTACGGCTACACTAGAAGAACAGTATTTGGTATCTGCGCTCTGCTGAAGCCAGTTACCTTCGGAAAAAG
AGTTGGTAGCTCTTGATCCGGCAAACAAACCACCGCTGGTAGCGGTGGTTTTTTTGTTTGCAAGCAGCAG
ATTACGCGCAGAAAAAAAGGATCTCAAGAAGATCCTTTGATCTTTTCTACGGGGTCTGACGCTCAGTGGA
ACGAAAACTCACGTTAAGGGATTTTGGTCATGAGATTATCAAAAAGGATCTTCACCTAGATCCTTTTAAA
TTAAAAATGAAGTTTTAAATCAATCTAAAGTATATATGAGTAAACTTGGTCTGACAGTTACCAATGCTTA
ATCAGTGAGGCACCTATCTCAGCGATCTGTCTATTTCGTTCATCCATAGTTGCCTGACTCCCCGTCGTGT
AGATAACTACGATACGGGAGGGCTTACCATCTGGCCCCAGTGCTGCAATGATACCGCGAGACCCACGCTC
ACCGGCTCCAGATTTATCAGCAATAAACCAGCCAGCCGGAAGGGCCGAGCGCAGAAGTGGTCCTGCAACT
TTATCCGCCTCCATCCAGTCTATTAATTGTTGCCGGGAAGCTAGAGTAAGTAGTTCGCCAGTTAATAGTT
TGCGCAACGTTGTTGCCATTGCTACAGGCATCGTGGTGTCACGCTCGTCGTTTGGTATGGCTTCATTCAG
CTCCGGTTCCCAACGATCAAGGCGAGTTACATGATCCCCCATGTTGTGCAAAAAAGCGGTTAGCTCCTTC
GGTCCTCCGATCGTTGTCAGAAGTAAGTTGGCCGCAGTGTTATCACTCATGGTTATGGCAGCACTGCATA
ATTCTCTTACTGTCATGCCATCCGTAAGATGCTTTTCTGTGACTGGTGAGTACTCAACCAAGTCATTCTG
AGAATAGTGTATGCGGCGACCGAGTTGCTCTTGCCCGGCGTCAATACGGGATAATACCGCGCCACATAGC
AGAACTTTAAAAGTGCTCATCATTGGAAAACGTTCTTCGGGGCGAAAACTCTCAAGGATCTTACCGCTGT
TGAGATCCAGTTCGATGTAACCCACTCGTGCACCCAACTGATCTTCAGCATCTTTTACTTTCACCAGCGT
TTCTGGGTGAGCAAAAACAGGAAGGCAAAATGCCGCAAAAAAGGGAATAAGGGCGACACGGAAATGTTGA
ATACTCATACTCTTCCTTTTTCAATATTATTGAAGCATTTATCAGGGTTATTGTCTCATGAGCGGATACA
TATTTGAATGTATTTAGAAAAATAAACAAATAGGGGTTCCGCGCACATTTCCCCGAAAAGTGCCACCTGA
CG
Features (pLannotate 1.2.2; 21 found; start..end, strand, type, name):
     30..82      -  misc_feature   bom (fragment): basis of mobility region from pBR322
    237..616     +  enhancer       CMV enhancer: human cytomegalovirus immediate early enhancer
    617..816     +  promoter       CMV promoter: human cytomegalovirus (CMV) immediate early promoter
    834..1014    +  LTR            5' LTR (truncated): truncated 5' long terminal repeat (LTR) from HIV-1
   1061..1186    +  misc_feature   HIV-1 Ψ: packaging signal of human immunodeficiency virus type 1
   1170..1508    +  CDS            HIV-1 gag (fragment): gag protein from human immunodeficiency virus 1; gag
   1683..1916    +  misc_feature   RRE: The Rev response element (RRE) of HIV-1 allows for Rev-dependent mRNA export from the nucleus to the cytoplasm.
   2293..2393    +  CDS            Rev (fragment): human immunodeficiency virus 1 (HIV-1) Rev protein; rev; enhances nuclear export of unspliced and incompletely spliced viral mRNAs
   2443..2560    +  misc_feature   cPPT/CTS: central polypurine tract and central termination sequence of HIV-1
   2653..2893    +  promoter       U6 promoter: RNA polymerase III promoter for human U6 snRNA
   2940..3007    +  misc_RNA       tracrRNA (fragment): trans-activating CRISPR RNA for the Streptococcus pyogenes CRISPR/Cas9 system
   3069..3280    +  promoter       EF-1α core promoter: core promoter for human elongation factor EF-1α
   3331..3927    +  CDS            PuroR (fragment): puromycin N-acetyltransferase; pac from Streptomyces; confers resistance to puromycin
   4006..4707    +  CDS            TagRFP657: far-red monomeric fluorescent protein with an emission peak at 657 nm (Morozova et al., 2010) derived from mKate
   4730..5318    +  misc_feature   WPRE: woodchuck hepatitis virus posttranscriptional regulatory element
   5319..5338    +  misc_feature   MCS (fragment): pBluescript multiple cloning site
   5340..5840    +  CDS            nef (fragment): NEF_HV1LA - Experimental evidence at protein level: Swiss-Prot protein existence level 1. Extracellular Nef protein targets CD4(+) T-lymphocytes for apoptosis by interacting with CXCR4 surface receptors. From Human immunodeficiency virus type 1 group M subtype B (isolate Lai) (HIV-1).
   5847..6027    +  LTR            5' LTR (truncated): truncated 5' long terminal repeat (LTR) from HIV-1
   6089..6677    -  rep_origin     ori: high-copy-number ColE1/pMB1/pBR322/pUC origin of replication
   6848..7708    -  CDS            AmpR: β-lactamase; bla; confers resistance to ampicillin, carbenicillin, and related antibiotics
   7709..7813    -  promoter       AmpR promoter: bla
