[The description below was written by a language model from this plasmid's Addgene catalogue record and pLannotate feature annotations shown in this document.]
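Description:
sg_Trp53_i4-ipUSEPR-TR657 is a 7.8 kb lentiviral transfer plasmid built on the sgTR657_ipUSEPR backbone that delivers a single guide RNA against mouse Trp53 (p53) to mammalian cells. It is propagated in bacteria through a high-copy ColE1/pUC-type origin and selected with ampicillin via the β-lactamase gene; the recommended host is a recombination-deficient strain, which is usual for plasmids carrying repeated LTR sequences. The viral portion has a CMV enhancer/promoter fused to a truncated HIV-1 5' LTR, so that genomic RNA is produced in packaging cells without Tat. This is followed by the Ψ packaging signal with a gag fragment, the Rev response element for nuclear export of the unspliced genome, and the cPPT/CTS, which aids nuclear import. A WPRE sits upstream of the 3' LTR region to enhance transcript expression.

The payload consists of two expression units. A human U6 RNA polymerase III promoter drives the Trp53-targeting spacer joined to a Streptococcus pyogenes tracrRNA-derived scaffold, giving an sgRNA for use with SpCas9. No Cas9 coding sequence is annotated, so the nuclease must be supplied separately, for instance from a Cas9-expressing cell line or animal. Downstream, an EF-1α core promoter drives puromycin N-acetyltransferase followed by the far-red fluorescent protein TagRFP657. The element linking these two coding sequences is not annotated. Transduced cells can therefore be selected with puromycin or tracked and sorted by far-red fluorescence. The stated purpose is knockdown of Trp53 in mammalian cells, and the associated study concerns interactions between nonsense-mediated decay and TRP53 in neural progenitor maintenance and brain size.
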