Addgene plasmid #228930: sg_Trp53_i4-ipUSEPR-TR657
Purpose: Knockdown of Trp53 in mammalian cells
Depositing lab: Sika Zheng. Depositing organization: University of California, Riverside. Publication: Epistatic interactions between NMD and TRP53 control progenitor cell maintenance and brain size. Lin L, Zhao J, Kubota N, Li Z, Lam YL, Nguyen LP, Yang L, Pokharel SP, Blue SM, Yee BA, Chen R, Yeo GW, Chen CW, Chen L, Zheng S. Neuron. 2024 Jul 3;112(13):2157-2176.e12. doi: 10.1016/j.neuron.2024.04.006. Epub 2024 May 1. PubMed 38697111.
Backbone
  Vector backbone: sgTR657_ipUSEPR
  Vector type: Lentiviral
Growth in bacteria
  Bacterial resistance: Ampicillin, 100 μg/mL
  Growth temperature: 37°C
  Growth strain: NEB Stable
  Copy number: Unknown
Gene/Insert
  Gene/Insert name: sg_Trp53_i4
  Species: M. musculus (mouse); sequence: GTCGCTACCTACAGCCAGGA
  Entrez Gene: Trp53 (a.k.a. Tp53, bbl, bfy, bhy, p44, p53)
Terms and licenses: Academic/Nonprofit Terms; Industry Terms: Not Available to Industry
How to cite: sg_Trp53_i4-ipUSEPR-TR657 was a gift from Sika Zheng (Addgene plasmid # 228930 ; http://n2t.net/addgene:228930 ; RRID:Addgene_228930)
